Addgene plasmid #197588: mARGAna (cassette 1, transient)
Purpose: Second-generation mammalian acoustic reporter gene derived from Anabaena
Depositing lab: Mikhail Shapiro. Depositing organization: California Institute of Technology. Publication: Genomically mined acoustic reporter genes for real-time in vivo monitoring of tumors and tumor-homing bacteria. Hurt RC, Buss MT, Duan M, Wong K, You MY, Sawyer DP, Swift MB, Dutka P, Barturen-Larrea P, Mittelstein DR, Jin Z, Abedi MH, Farhadi A, Deshpande R, Shapiro MG. Nat Biotechnol. 2023 Jan 2. doi: 10.1038/s41587-022-01581-y. PubMed 36593411.
Backbone
  Vector backbone: pCMV sport
  Total vector size (bp): 6857
  Vector type: Mammalian Expression
Growth in bacteria
  Bacterial resistance: Ampicillin, 100 μg/mL
  Growth temperature: 30°C
  Growth strain: NEB Stable
  Copy number: High Copy
Gene/Insert
  Gene/Insert name: mARGAna (cassette 1) (alt name: Second-generation mammalian acoustic reporter gene (cassette 1))
  Species: Anabaena flos-aquae (Dolichospermum flos-aquae) CCAP 1403/13F
  Insert size (bp): 1533
Terms and licenses: Academic/Nonprofit Terms; Industry Terms: Not Available to Industry
How to cite: mARGAna (cassette 1, transient) was a gift from Mikhail Shapiro (Addgene plasmid # 197588 ; http://n2t.net/addgene:197588 ; RRID:Addgene_197588)
