[The description below was written by a language model from this plasmid's Addgene catalogue record and pLannotate feature annotations shown in this document.]
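Description:
mARGAna (cassette 1, transient) is a mammalian expression plasmid of roughly 6.9 kb built on the pCMV-Sport backbone, intended for transient transfection. It is propagated in E. coli as a high-copy plasmid through a ColE1/pUC-type origin and selected with ampicillin via the β-lactamase gene. An f1 origin is also present, along with backbone remnants such as lac promoter/operator pieces, lacI and lacZα fragments, a single loxP site, and flanking SP6 and T7 phage promoters.

The payload is one component of a second-generation mammalian acoustic reporter gene system derived from the cyanobacterium Anabaena (Dolichospermum) flos-aquae. The CMV immediate-early enhancer and promoter drive a bicistronic transcript. The first open reading frame is gvpA, which encodes the major structural protein forming the core shell of gas vesicles. It is followed by an EMCV IRES that allows cap-independent translation of the blue fluorescent protein EBFP2, so blue fluorescence marks cells expressing this cassette. The span from gvpA through the end of EBFP2 corresponds closely to the stated insert size of about 1.5 kb. Downstream lie SV40 intron and large T fragments carried over from the backbone, a WPRE to enhance transcript stability and expression, and a human growth hormone polyadenylation signal.

The name "cassette 1" implies that this plasmid supplies only part of the reporter system and that other gas vesicle genes are provided on companion constructs, although the record does not list them. According to the associated publication title, these reporter genes are used for real-time in vivo monitoring of tumors.
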