Features (pLannotate 1.2.2; 26 found; start..end, strand, type, name):
     24..40      +  protein_bind   lac operator: The lac repressor binds to the lac operator to inhibit transcription in E. coli. This inhibition can be relieved by adding lactose or isopropyl-β-D-thiogalactopyranoside (IPTG). lac repressor encoded by lacI
     70..373     +  enhancer       CMV enhancer: human cytomegalovirus immediate early enhancer
    374..577     +  promoter       CMV promoter: human cytomegalovirus (CMV) immediate early promoter
    671..687     +  promoter       SV40 promoter (fragment): SV40 early promoter
    693..711     +  promoter       SP6 promoter: promoter for bacteriophage SP6 RNA polymerase
    756..968     +  CDS            gvpA: GVPA_DOLFA - Experimental evidence at protein level: Swiss-Prot protein existence level 1. Gas vesicles are small, hollow, gas filled protein structures that are found in several microbial planktonic microorganisms. They allow the positioning of the organism at the favorable depth for growth. GvpA type proteins form the essential core of the structure. From Dolichospermum flosaquae (Anabaena flos-aquae).
   1006..1557    +  misc_feature   IRES: internal ribosome entry site (IRES) of the encephalomyocarditis virus (EMCV)
   1569..2285    +  CDS            EBFP2: EBFP2 is a basic (constitutively fluorescent) blue fluorescent protein published in 2007, derived from Aequorea victoria. It is reported to be a rapidly-maturing monomer with moderate acid sensitivity.
   2343..2361    -  promoter       T7 promoter: promoter for bacteriophage T7 RNA polymerase
   2375..2489    +  intron         large T intron (fragment): SV40 (simian virus 40) large T antigen intron
   2563..2588    +  intron         small t intron (fragment): SV40 (simian virus 40) small t antigen intron
   2588..2725    +  CDS            large T antigen (fragment): large T antigen from SV40 (simian virus 40)
   2756..3344    +  misc_feature   WPRE: woodchuck hepatitis virus posttranscriptional regulatory element
   3364..3840    +  polyA_signal   hGH poly(A) signal: human growth hormone polyadenylation signal
   3855..3904    -  CDS            lacI (fragment): lac repressor; lacI; The lac repressor binds to the lac operator to inhibit transcription in E. coli. This inhibition can be relieved by adding lactose or isopropyl-β-D-thiogalactopyranoside (IPTG).
   3904..3971    +  CDS            lacZα (fragment): LacZα fragment of β-galactosidase; lacZ fragment
   3976..4430    +  rep_origin     f1 ori (sequence partly withheld): f1 bacteriophage origin of replication; arrow indicates direction of (+) strand synthesis
   4456..4512    +  promoter       AmpR promoter (fragment): bla
   4665..4716    +  promoter       AmpR promoter (fragment): bla
   4717..5577    +  CDS            AmpR: β-lactamase; bla; confers resistance to ampicillin, carbenicillin, and related antibiotics
   5679..5712    -  protein_bind   loxP: Cre-mediated recombination occurs in the 8-bp core sequence (GCATACAT). Cre recombinase
   5790..6378    +  rep_origin     ori: high-copy-number ColE1/pMB1/pBR322/pUC origin of replication
   6454..6574    +  rep_origin     RSF ori (fragment): Plasmids containing the RSF 1030 origin of replication can be propagated in E. coli cells that contain additional plasmids with compatible origins.
   6576..6629    +  CDS            lacI (fragment): lac repressor; lacI; The lac repressor binds to the lac operator to inhibit transcription in E. coli. This inhibition can be relieved by adding lactose or isopropyl-β-D-thiogalactopyranoside (IPTG).
   6645..6742    -  promoter       AmpR promoter: bla
   6855..16      +  promoter       lac UV5 promoter (across the origin): E. coli lac promoter with an "up" mutation
>Addgene plasmid #197588 | mARGAna (cassette 1, transient) | addgene full sequence | sequence record 387898 | Addgene NGS Result
TCCGGCTCGTATAATGTGTGGAATTGTGAGCGGATAACAATTTCACACAGGAAACAGCATCGTGCAGGTC
GTTACATAACTTACGGTAAATGGCCCGCCTGGCTGACCGCCCAACGACCCCCGCCCATTGACGTCAATAA
TGACGTATGTTCCCATAGTAACGCCAATAGGGACTTTCCATTGACGTCAATGGGTGGAGTATTTACGGTA
AACTGCCCACTTGGCAGTACATCAAGTGTATCATATGCCAAGTACGCCCCCTATTGACGTCAATGACGGT
AAATGGCCCGCCTGGCATTATGCCCAGTACATGACCTTATGGGACTTTCCTACTTGGCAGTACATCTACG
TATTAGTCATCGCTATTACCATGGTGATGCGGTTTTGGCAGTACATCAATGGGCGTGGATAGCGGTTTGA
CTCACGGGGATTTCCAAGTCTCCACCCCATTGACGTCAATGGGAGTTTGTTTTGGCACCAAAATCAACGG
GACTTTCCAAAATGTCGTAACAACTCCGCCCCATTGACGCAAATGGGCGGTAGGCGTGTACGGTGGGAGG
TCTATATAAGCAGAGCTCGTTTAGTGAACCGTCAGATCGCCTGGAGACGCCATCCACGCTGTTTTGACCT
CCATAGAAGACACCGGGACCGATCCAGCCTCCGGACTCTAGCCTAGGCTTTTGCAAAAAGCTATTTAGGT
GACACTATAGAAGGTACGCCTGCAGGTACCGAGCTCGGATCCAGTACCCTTCACCATGGCCGTGGAAAAG
ACCAACAGCAGCAGCTCCCTGGCCGAAGTGATCGACAGAATCCTGGACAAGGGCATCGTGATCGACGCCT
GGGTGCGCGTGTCCCTCGTGGGAATTGAGCTGCTGGCCATCGAGGCCCGGATCGTGATTGCCAGCGTGGA
AACCTACCTGAAGTACGCCGAGGCCGTGGGCCTGACACAGAGTGCTGCTGTGCCTGCTTGATAATACTAA
ATCGCACTGTCGGCGTCCCCCCCTAACGTTACTGGCCGAAGCCGCTTGGAATAAGGCCGGTGTGCGTTTG
TCTATATGTTATTTTCCACCATATTGCCGTCTTTTGGCAATGTGAGGGCCCGGAAACCTGGCCCTGTCTT
CTTGACGAGCATTCCTAGGGGTCTTTCCCCTCTCGCCAAAGGAATGCAAGGTCTGTTGAATGTCGTGAAG
GAAGCAGTTCCTCTGGAAGCTTCTTGAAGACAAACAACGTCTGTAGCGACCCTTTGCAGGCAGCGGAACC
CCCCACCTGGCGACAGGTGCCTCTGCGGCCAAAAGCCACGTGTATAAGATACACCTGCAAAGGCGGCACA
ACCCCAGTGCCACGTTGTGAGTTGGATAGTTGTGGAAAGAGTCAAATGGCTCTCCTCAAGCGTATTCAAC
AAGGGGCTGAAGGATGCCCAGAAGGTACCCCATTGTATGGGATCTGATCTGGGGCCTCGGTGCACATGCT
TTACATGTGTTTAGTCGAGGTTAAAAAACGTCTAGGCCCCCCGAACCACGGGGACGTGGTTTTCCTTTGA
AAAACACGATGATAATATGGCCACAACCATGGTGTCCAAGGGCGAGGAACTGTTCACCGGCGTGGTGCCC
ATCCTGGTGGAACTGGATGGCGACGTGAACGGCCACAAGTTCTCTGTGCGGGGAGAGGGCGAAGGCGACG
CCACAAATGGCAAGCTGACCCTGAAGTTCATCTGCACCACCGGCAAGCTGCCCGTGCCTTGGCCTACCCT
CGTGACCACACTGTCTCACGGCGTGCAGTGCTTCGCCAGATACCCCGACCACATGAAGCAGCACGATTTC
TTCAAGAGCGCCATGCCCGAGGGCTACGTGCAGGAACGGACCATCTTCTTCAAGGACGACGGCACCTACA
AGACCAGAGCCGAAGTGAAGTTCGAGGGCGACACCCTCGTGAACCGGATCGAGCTGAAGGGCGTGGACTT
CAAAGAGGACGGCAACATCCTGGGCCACAAGCTGGAGTACAACTTCAACAGCCACAACATCTACATCATG
GCCGTGAAGCAGAAAAACGGCATCAAAGTGAACTTCAAGATCCGGCACAACGTGGAAGATGGCAGCGTGC
AGCTGGCCGACCACTACCAGCAGAACACCCCCATCGGAGATGGCCCCGTGCTGCTGCCTGATAGCCACTA
CCTGAGCACCCAGAGCGTGCTGAGCAAGGACCCCAACGAGAAGCGGGACCACATGGTGCTGCTGGAATTT
CGGACCGCCGCTGGCATCACCCTGGGCATGGATGAGCTGTACAAGTGAAGGATCCCTCGAGGGGCCCAAG
CTTACGCGTGCATGCGACGTCATAGCTCTCTCCCTATAGTGAGTCGTATTATAAGCTAGCTTGGGATCTT
TGTGAAGGAACCTTACTTCTGTGGTGTGACATAATTGGACAAACTACCTACAGAGATTTAAAGCTCTAAG
GTAAATATAAAATTTTTAAGTGTATAATGTGTTAAACTAGCTGCATATGCTTGCTGCTTGAGAGTTTTGC
TTACTGAGTATGATTTATGAAAATATTATACACAGGAGCTAGTGATTCTAATTGTTTGTGTATTTTAGAT
TCACAGTCCCAAGGCTCATTTCAGGCCCCTCAGTCCTCACAGTCTGTTCATGATCATAATCAGCCATACC
ACATTTGTAGAGGTTTTACTTGCTTTAAAAAACCTCCCACACCTCCCCCTGAACCTGAAACATAAAATGA
ATGCAATTGTTGTTGTTCGTGGCTGAATCAACCTCTGGATTACAAAATTTGTGAAAGATTGACTGGTATT
CTTAACTATGTTGCTCCTTTTACGCTATGTGGATACGCTGCTTTAATGCCTTTGTATCATGCTATTGCTT
CCCGTATGGCTTTCATTTTCTCCTCCTTGTATAAATCCTGGTTGCTGTCTCTTTATGAGGAGTTGTGGCC
CGTTGTCAGGCAACGTGGCGTGGTGTGCACTGTGTTTGCTGACGCAACCCCCACTGGTTGGGGCATTGCC
ACCACCTGTCAGCTCCTTTCCGGGACTTTCGCTTTCCCCCTCCCTATTGCCACGGCGGAACTCATCGCCG
CCTGCCTTGCCCGCTGCTGGACAGGGGCTCGGCTGTTGGGCACTGACAATTCCGTGGTGTTGTCGGGGAA
ATCATCGTCCTTTCCTTGGCTGCTCGCCTGTGTTGCCACCTGGATTCTGCGCGGGACGTCCTTCTGCTAC
GTCCCTTCGGCCCTCAATCCAGCGGACCTTCCTTCCCGCGGCCTGCTGCCGGCTCTGCGGCCTCTTCCGC
GTCTTCGCCTTCGCCCTCAGACGAGTCGGATCTCCCTTTGGGCCGCCTCCCCGCCAGAGACAATTAACTT
CGCGGGTGGCATCCCTGTGACCCCTCCCCAGTGCCTCTCCTGGCCCTGGAAGTTGCCACTCCAGTGCCCA
CCAGCCTTGTCCTAATAAAATTAAGTTGCATCATTTTGTCTGACTAGGTGTCCTTCTATAATATTATGGG
GTGGAGGGGGGTGGTATGGAGCAAGGGGCAAGTTGGGAAGACAACCTGTAGGGCCTGCGGGGTCTATTGG
GAACCAAGCTGGAGTGCAGTGGCACAATCTTGGCTCACTGCAATCTCCGCCTCCTGGGTTCAAGCGATTC
TCCTGCCTCAGCCTCCCGAGTTGTTGGGATTCCAGGCATGCATGACCAGGCTCAGCTAATTTTTGTTTTT
TTGGTAGAGACGGGGTTTCACCATATTGGCCAGGCTGGTCTCCAACTCCTAATCTCAGGTGATCTACCCA
CCTTGGCCTCCCAAATTGCTGGGATTACAGGCGTGAACCACTGCTCCCTTCCCTGTCCTTGAAGTTCTCA
GATCCTGCATTAATGAATCGGCCAACGCGCGGGGAGAGGCGGTTTGCGTATTGGCTGGCGTAATAGCGAA
GAGGCCCGCACCGATCGCCCTTCCCAACAGTTGCGCAGCCTGAATGGCGAATGGG
[124 nt withheld, positions 3976-4099]
C
[91 nt withheld, positions 4101-4191]
A
[49 nt withheld, positions 4193-4241]
CCTTTGACGTTGGAGTCCACGTTCTT
[37 nt withheld, positions 4268-4304]
ACCCTATCTCGGTCTATTCTTTTGATTTATAAGGGATTTTGCCGATTTCGGCCTATTGGTTAAAAAATGA
GCTGATTTAACAAAAATTTAACGCGAATTTTAACAAAATATTAACGCTTACAATTTAGGTGGCACTTTTC
GGGGAAATGTGCGCGGAACCCCTATTTGTTTATTTTTCTAAATACATTCAAATATGTATCCGCTCATGCC
AGGTCTTGGACTGGTGAGAACGGCTTGCTCGGCAGCTTCGATGTGTGCTGGAGGGAGAATAAAGGTCTAA
GATGTGCGATAGAGGGAAGTCGCATTGAATTATGTGCTGTGTAGGGATCGCTGGTATCAAATATGTGTGC
CCACCCCTGGCATGAGACAATAACCCTGATAAATGCTTCAATAATATTGAAAAAGGAAGAGTATGAGTAT
TCAACATTTCCGTGTCGCCCTTATTCCCTTTTTTGCGGCATTTTGCCTTCCTGTTTTTGCTCACCCAGAA
ACGCTGGTGAAAGTAAAAGATGCTGAAGATCAGTTGGGTGCACGAGTGGGTTACATCGAACTGGATCTCA
ACAGCGGTAAGATCCTTGAGAGTTTTCGCCCCGAAGAACGTTTTCCAATGATGAGCACTTTTAAAGTTCT
GCTATGTGGCGCGGTATTATCCCGTATTGACGCCGGGCAAGAGCAACTCGGTCGCCGCATACACTATTCT
CAGAATGACTTGGTTGAGTACTCACCAGTCACAGAAAAGCATCTTACGGATGGCATGACAGTAAGAGAAT
TATGCAGTGCTGCCATAACCATGAGTGATAACACTGCGGCCAACTTACTTCTGACAACGATCGGAGGACC
GAAGGAGCTAACCGCTTTTTTGCACAACATGGGGGATCATGTAACTCGCCTTGATCGTTGGGAACCGGAG
CTGAATGAAGCCATACCAAACGACGAGCGTGACACCACGATGCCTGTAGCAATGGCAACAACGTTGCGCA
AACTATTAACTGGCGAACTACTTACTCTAGCTTCCCGGCAACAATTAATAGACTGGATGGAGGCGGATAA
AGTTGCAGGACCACTTCTGCGCTCGGCCCTTCCGGCTGGCTGGTTTATTGCTGATAAATCTGGAGCCGGT
GAGCGTGGGTCTCGCGGTATCATTGCAGTACTGGGGCCAGATGGTAAGCCCTCCCGTATCGTAGTTATCT
ACACGACGGGGAGTCAGGCAACTATGGATGAACGAAATAGACAGATCGCTGAGATAGGTGCCTCACTGAT
TAAGCATTGGTAACTGTCAGACCAAGTTTACTCATATATACTTTAGATTGATTTAAAACTTCATTTTTAA
TTTAAAAGGATCTAGGTGAAGATCCTTTTTGATAATCTCATGCCATAACTTCGTATAATGTATGCTATAC
GAAGTTATGGCATGACCAAAATCCCTTAACGTGAGTTTTCGTTCCACTGAGCGTCAGACCCCGTAGAAAA
GATCAAAGGATCTTCTTGAGATCCTTTTTTTCTGCGCGTAATCTGCTGCTTGCAAACAAAAAAACCACCG
CTACCAGCGGTGGTTTGTTTGCCGGATCAAGAGCTACCAACTCTTTTTCCGAAGGTAACTGGCTTCAGCA
GAGCGCAGATACCAAATACTGTTCTTCTAGTGTAGCCGTAGTTAGGCCACCACTTCAAGAACTCTGTAGC
ACCGCCTACATACCTCGCTCTGCTAATCCTGTTACCAGTGGCTGCTGCCAGTGGCGATAAGTCGTGTCTT
ACCGGGTTGGACTCAAGACGATAGTTACCGGATAAGGCGCAGCGGTCGGGCTGAACGGGGGGTTCGTGCA
CACAGCCCAGCTTGGAGCGAACGACCTACACCGAACTGAGATACCTACAGCGTGAGCTATGAGAAAGCGC
CACGCTTCCCGAAGGGAGAAAGGCGGACAGGTATCCGGTAAGCGGCAGGGTCGGAACAGGAGAGCGCACG
AGGGAGCTTCCAGGGGGAAACGCCTGGTATCTTTATAGTCCTGTCGGGTTTCGCCACCTCTGACTTGAGC
GTCGATTTTTGTGATGCTCGTCAGGGGGGCGGAGCCTATGGAAAAACGCCAGCAACGCGGCCTTTTTACG
GTTCCTGGCCTTTTGCTGGCCTTTTGCTCACATGTTCTTTCCTGCGTTATTCTTTCCTGCGTTATCCCCT
GATTCTGTGGATAACCGTATTACCGCCTTTGAGTGAGCTGATACCGCTCGCCGCAGCCGAACGACCGAGC
GCAGCGAGTCAGTGAGCGAGGAAGCGGAAGAGCGCCCAATACGCAAACCGCCTCTCCCCGCGCGTTGGCC
GATTCATTAATGCAGAGCTTGCAATTCGCGCTTTTTCAATATTATTGAAGCATTTATCAGGGTTATTGTC
TCATGAGCGGATACATATTTGAATGTATTTAGAAAAATAAACAAATAGGGGTTCCGCGCACATTTCCCCG
AAAAGTGCCACCTGACGTCTAAGAAACCATTATTATCATGACATTAACCTATAAAAATAGGCGTATCACG
AGGCCCTTTCACTCATTAGGCACCCCAGGCTTTACACTTTATGCT
